>Addgene plasmid #52894 | pGL3-IE1 | depositor full sequence | sequence record 82371 | pGL3-IE1 sequence 5836 bps
GGTACCGAGCTCTTACGCGCCCGCGTAAAACACAATCAAGTATGAGTCATAAGCTGATGTCATGTTTTGC
ACACGGCTCATAACCGAACTGGCTTTACGAGTAGAATTCTACTTGTAACGCACGATCAGTGGATGATGTC
ATTTGTTTTTCAAATCGAGATGATGTCATGTTTTGCACACGGCTCATAAACTCGCTTTACGAGTAGAATT
CTACGTGTAACGCACGATCGATTGATGAGTCATTTGTTTTGCAATATGATATCATACAATATGACTCATT
TGTTTTTCAAAACCGAACTTGATTTACGGGTAGAATTCTACTTGTAAAGCACAATCAAAAAGATGATGTC
ATTTGTTTTTCAAAACTGAACTCGCTTTACGAGTAGAATTCTACGTGTAAAACACAATCAAGAAATGATG
TCATTTGTTATAAAAATAAAAGCTGATGTCATGTTTTGCACATGGCTCATAACTAAACTCGCTTTACGGG
TAGAATTCTACGCGCGTCGATGTCTTTGTGATGCGCGCGACATTTTTGTAGGTTATTGATAAAATGAACG
GATACGTTGCCCGACATTATCATTAAATCCTTGGCGTAGAATTTGTCGGGTCCATTGTCCGTGTGCGCTA
GCATGCCCGTAACGGACCTCGTACTTTTGGCTTCAAAGGTTTTGCGCACAGACAAAATGTGCCACACTTG
CAGCTCTGCATGTGTGCGCGTTACCACAAATCCCAACGGCGCAGTGTACTTGTTGTATGCAAATAAATCT
CGATAAAGGCGCGGCGCGCGAATGCAGCTGATCACGTACGCTCCTCGTGTTCCGTTCAAGGACGGTGTTA
TCGACCTCAGATTAATGTTTATCGGCCGACTGTTTTCGTATCCGCTCACCAAACGCGTTTTTGCATTAAC
ATTGTATGTCGGCGGATGTTCTATATCTAATTTGAATAAATAAACGATAACCGCGTTGGTTTTAGAGGGC
ATAATAAAAGAAATATTGTTATCGTGTTCGCCATTAGGGCAGTATAAATTGACGTTCATGTTGGATATTG
TTTCAGTTGCAAGTTGACACTGGCGGCGACAAGATCGTGAACAACCAAGTGACCCATGGAAGACGCCAAA
AACATAAAGAAAGGCCCGGCGCCATTCTATCCGCTGGAAGATGGAACCGCTGGAGAGCAACTGCATAAGG
CTATGAAGAGATACGCCCTGGTTCCTGGAACAATTGCTTTTACAGATGCACATATCGAGGTGGACATCAC
TTACGCTGAGTACTTCGAAATGTCCGTTCGGTTGGCAGAAGCTATGAAACGATATGGGCTGAATACAAAT
CACAGAATCGTCGTATGCAGTGAAAACTCTCTTCAATTCTTTATGCCGGTGTTGGGCGCGTTATTTATCG
GAGTTGCAGTTGCGCCCGCGAACGACATTTATAATGAACGTGAATTGCTCAACAGTATGGGCATTTCGCA
GCCTACCGTGGTGTTCGTTTCCAAAAAGGGGTTGCAAAAAATTTTGAACGTGCAAAAAAAGCTCCCAATC
ATCCAAAAAATTATTATCATGGATTCTAAAACGGATTACCAGGGATTTCAGTCGATGTACACGTTCGTCA
CATCTCATCTACCTCCCGGTTTTAATGAATACGATTTTGTGCCAGAGTCCTTCGATAGGGACAAGACAAT
TGCACTGATCATGAACTCCTCTGGATCTACTGGTCTGCCTAAAGGTGTCGCTCTGCCTCATAGAACTGCC
TGCGTGAGATTCTCGCATGCCAGAGATCCTATTTTTGGCAATCAAATCATTCCGGATACTGCGATTTTAA
GTGTTGTTCCATTCCATCACGGTTTTGGAATGTTTACTACACTCGGATATTTGATATGTGGATTTCGAGT
CGTCTTAATGTATAGATTTGAAGAAGAGCTGTTTCTGAGGAGCCTTCAGGATTACAAGATTCAAAGTGCG
CTGCTGGTGCCAACCCTATTCTCCTTCTTCGCCAAAAGCACTCTGATTGACAAATACGATTTATCTAATT
TACACGAAATTGCTTCTGGTGGCGCTCCCCTCTCTAAGGAAGTCGGGGAAGCGGTTGCCAAGAGGTTCCA
TCTGCCAGGTATCAGGCAAGGATATGGGCTCACTGAGACTACATCAGCTATTCTGATTACACCCGAGGGG
GATGATAAACCGGGCGCGGTCGGTAAAGTTGTTCCATTTTTTGAAGCGAAGGTTGTGGATCTGGATACCG
GGAAAACGCTGGGCGTTAATCAAAGAGGCGAACTGTGTGTGAGAGGTCCTATGATTATGTCCGGTTATGT
AAACAATCCGGAAGCGACCAACGCCTTGATTGACAAGGATGGATGGCTACATTCTGGAGACATAGCTTAC
TGGGACGAAGACGAACACTTCTTCATCGTTGACCGCCTGAAGTCTCTGATTAAGTACAAAGGCTATCAGG
TGGCTCCCGCTGAATTGGAATCCATCTTGCTCCAACACCCCAACATCTTCGACGCAGGTGTCGCAGGTCT
TCCCGACGATGACGCCGGTGAACTTCCCGCCGCCGTTGTTGTTTTGGAGCACGGAAAGACGATGACGGAA
AAAGAGATCGTGGATTACGTCGCCAGTCAAGTAACAACCGCGAAAAAGTTGCGCGGAGGAGTTGTGTTTG
TGGACGAAGTACCGAAAGGTCTTACCGGAAAACTCGACGCAAGAAAAATCAGAGAGATCCTCATAAAGGC
CAAGAAGGGCGGAAAGATCGCCGTGTAATTCTAGAGTCGGGGCGGCCGGCCGCTTCGAGCAGACATGATA
AGATACATTGATGAGTTTGGACAAACCACAACTAGAATGCAGTGAAAAAAATGCTTTATTTGTGAAATTT
GTGATGCTATTGCTTTATTTGTAACCATTATAAGCTGCAATAAACAAGTTAACAACAACAATTGCATTCA
TTTTATGTTTCAGGTTCAGGGGGAGGTGTGGGAGGTTTTTTAAAGCAAGTAAAACCTCTACAAATGTGGT
AAAATCGATAAGGATCCGTCGACCGATGCCCTTGAGAGCCTTCAACCCAGTCAGCTCCTTCCGGTGGGCG
CGGGGCATGACTATCGTCGCCGCACTTATGACTGTCTTCTTTATCATGCAACTCGTAGGACAGGTGCCGG
CAGCGCTCTTCCGCTTCCTCGCTCACTGACTCGCTGCGCTCGGTCGTTCGGCTGCGGCGAGCGGTATCAG
CTCACTCAAAGGCGGTAATACGGTTATCCACAGAATCAGGGGATAACGCAGGAAAGAACATGTGAGCAAA
AGGCCAGCAAAAGGCCAGGAACCGTAAAAAGGCCGCGTTGCTGGCGTTTTTCCATAGGCTCCGCCCCCCT
GACGAGCATCACAAAAATCGACGCTCAAGTCAGAGGTGGCGAAACCCGACAGGACTATAAAGATACCAGG
CGTTTCCCCCTGGAAGCTCCCTCGTGCGCTCTCCTGTTCCGACCCTGCCGCTTACCGGATACCTGTCCGC
CTTTCTCCCTTCGGGAAGCGTGGCGCTTTCTCATAGCTCACGCTGTAGGTATCTCAGTTCGGTGTAGGTC
GTTCGCTCCAAGCTGGGCTGTGTGCACGAACCCCCCGTTCAGCCCGACCGCTGCGCCTTATCCGGTAACT
ATCGTCTTGAGTCCAACCCGGTAAGACACGACTTATCGCCACTGGCAGCAGCCACTGGTAACAGGATTAG
CAGAGCGAGGTATGTAGGCGGTGCTACAGAGTTCTTGAAGTGGTGGCCTAACTACGGCTACACTAGAAGA
ACAGTATTTGGTATCTGCGCTCTGCTGAAGCCAGTTACCTTCGGAAAAAGAGTTGGTAGCTCTTGATCCG
GCAAACAAACCACCGCTGGTAGCGGTGGTTTTTTTGTTTGCAAGCAGCAGATTACGCGCAGAAAAAAAGG
ATCTCAAGAAGATCCTTTGATCTTTTCTACGGGGTCTGACGCTCAGTGGAACGAAAACTCACGTTAAGGG
ATTTTGGTCATGAGATTATCAAAAAGGATCTTCACCTAGATCCTTTTAAATTAAAAATGAAGTTTTAAAT
CAATCTAAAGTATATATGAGTAAACTTGGTCTGACAGTTACCAATGCTTAATCAGTGAGGCACCTATCTC
AGCGATCTGTCTATTTCGTTCATCCATAGTTGCCTGACTCCCCGTCGTGTAGATAACTACGATACGGGAG
GGCTTACCATCTGGCCCCAGTGCTGCAATGATACCGCGAGACCCACGCTCACCGGCTCCAGATTTATCAG
CAATAAACCAGCCAGCCGGAAGGGCCGAGCGCAGAAGTGGTCCTGCAACTTTATCCGCCTCCATCCAGTC
TATTAATTGTTGCCGGGAAGCTAGAGTAAGTAGTTCGCCAGTTAATAGTTTGCGCAACGTTGTTGCCATT
GCTACAGGCATCGTGGTGTCACGCTCGTCGTTTGGTATGGCTTCATTCAGCTCCGGTTCCCAACGATCAA
GGCGAGTTACATGATCCCCCATGTTGTGCAAAAAAGCGGTTAGCTCCTTCGGTCCTCCGATCGTTGTCAG
AAGTAAGTTGGCCGCAGTGTTATCACTCATGGTTATGGCAGCACTGCATAATTCTCTTACTGTCATGCCA
TCCGTAAGATGCTTTTCTGTGACTGGTGAGTACTCAACCAAGTCATTCTGAGAATAGTGTATGCGGCGAC
CGAGTTGCTCTTGCCCGGCGTCAATACGGGATAATACCGCGCCACATAGCAGAACTTTAAAAGTGCTCAT
CATTGGAAAACGTTCTTCGGGGCGAAAACTCTCAAGGATCTTACCGCTGTTGAGATCCAGTTCGATGTAA
CCCACTCGTGCACCCAACTGATCTTCAGCATCTTTTACTTTCACCAGCGTTTCTGGGTGAGCAAAAACAG
GAAGGCAAAATGCCGCAAAAAAGGGAATAAGGGCGACACGGAAATGTTGAATACTCATACTCTTCCTTTT
TCAATATTATTGAAGCATTTATCAGGGTTATTGTCTCATGAGCGGATACATATTTGAATGTATTTAGAAA
AATAAACAAATAGGGGTTCCGCGCACATTTCCCCGAAAAGTGCCACCTG
[124 nt withheld, positions 5090-5213]
C
[91 nt withheld, positions 5215-5305]
A
[49 nt withheld, positions 5307-5355]
CCTTTGACGTTGGAGTCCACGTTCTTT
[37 nt withheld, positions 5383-5419]
ACCCTATCTCGGTCTATTCTTTTGATTTATAAGGGATTTTGCCGATTTCGGCCTATTGGTTAAAAAATGA
GCTGATTTAACAAAAATTTAACGCGAATTTTAACAAAATATTAACGCTTACAATTTGCCATTCGCCATTC
AGGCTGCGCAACTGTTGGGAAGGGCGATCGGTGCGGGCCTCTTCGCTATTACGCCAGCCCAAGCTACCAT
GATAAGTAAGTAATATTAAGGTACGGGAGGTACTTGGAGCGGCCGCAATAAAATATCTTTATTTTCATTA
CATCTGTGTGTTGGTTTTTTGTGTGAATCGATAGTACTAACATACGCTCTCCATCAAAACAAAACGAAAC
AAAACAAACTAGCAAAATAGGCTGTCCCCAGTGCAAGTGCAGGTGCCAGAACATTTCTCTATCGATA
Features (pLannotate 1.2.2; 13 found; start..end, strand, type, name):
     22..504     +  enhancer       hr5 enhancer: Autographa californica hr5; baculovirus early transcription enhancer
    508..1099    +  promoter       IE1 promoter: promoter of the ie1 gene from the baculovirus Autographa californica
   1106..2758    +  CDS            luciferase: firefly luciferase; luc+; enhanced luc+ version of the luciferase gene
   2799..2920    -  polyA_signal   SV40 poly(A) signal: SV40 polyadenylation signal
   2943..3011    -  CDS            large T antigen (fragment): large T antigen from SV40 (simian virus 40)
   3027..3159    +  CDS            TcR (fragment): tetracycline efflux protein; tet; confers resistance to tetracycline
   3339..3927    -  rep_origin     ori: high-copy-number ColE1/pMB1/pBR322/pUC origin of replication
   4098..4958    -  CDS            AmpR: β-lactamase; bla; confers resistance to ampicillin, carbenicillin, and related antibiotics
   4959..5063    -  promoter       AmpR promoter: bla
   5090..5518    +  rep_origin     f1 ori (sequence partly withheld): f1 bacteriophage origin of replication; arrow indicates direction of (+) strand synthesis
   5550..5617    -  CDS            lacZα (fragment): LacZα fragment of β-galactosidase; lacZ fragment
   5676..5724    +  polyA_signal   poly(A) signal: synthetic polyadenylation signal
   5738..5829    +  misc_feature   pause site: RNA polymerase II transcriptional pause signal from the human α2 globin gene
