[The description below was written by a language model from this plasmid's Addgene catalogue record and pLannotate feature annotations shown in this document.]
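Description:
pGL3-IE1 is a luciferase reporter plasmid built on the Promega pGL3 backbone, in which a baculovirus immediate-early promoter drives firefly luciferase. The total size is 5,836 bp, of which about 1.1 kb is the inserted regulatory fragment, cloned between an AscI site (destroyed) and an NcoI site (retained) at the start of the reporter. It is propagated in E. coli through a high-copy ColE1/pUC-type origin and selected with ampicillin via the bla gene and its own promoter. An f1 phage origin is also present, allowing single-stranded DNA production.

The feature table shows that the insert is more than the core promoter: it consists of the Autographa californica hr5 enhancer, a baculovirus early transcription enhancer, placed directly upstream of the ie1 gene promoter. Together these sit immediately in front of the luc+ enhanced firefly luciferase coding sequence, which is followed by the SV40 polyadenylation signal. Upstream of the enhancer/promoter unit, the standard pGL3 synthetic poly(A) signal and the RNA polymerase II pause site from the human α2 globin gene limit read-through transcription from the backbone, reducing background reporter signal. The short annotated fragments of large T antigen, TcR and lacZα are vector remnants rather than functional genes.

The ie1 promoter is transcribed by host RNA polymerase II without needing other viral factors, so hr5-IE1 cassettes are commonly used for strong constitutive expression in insect cells. The associated publication concerns validation of ubiquitin gene promoters in Aedes aegypti, which suggests this plasmid served as a reference construct in promoter-activity luciferase assays, although the record does not state this role explicitly.
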