Addgene plasmid #52894: pGL3-IE1
Purpose: baculovirus IE-1 promoter driving firefly luciferase
Depositing lab: Zach Adelman. Depositing organization: Virginia Polytechnic Institute and State University. Publication: Validation of novel promoter sequences derived from two endogenous ubiquitin genes in transgenic Aedes aegypti. Anderson MA, Gross TL, Myles KM, Adelman ZN. Insect Mol Biol. 2010 Aug;19(4):441-9. doi: 10.1111/j.1365-2583.2010.01005.x. Epub 2010 Apr 26. PubMed 20456509.
Backbone
  Vector backbone: pGL3
  Backbone manufacturer: Promega
  Backbone size w/o insert (bp): 4747
  Total vector size (bp): 5836
  Vector type: Luciferase
Growth in bacteria
  Bacterial resistance: Ampicillin, 100 μg/mL
  Growth temperature: 37°C
  Growth strain: XL1 Blue
  Copy number: Unknown
Gene/Insert
  Gene/Insert name: IE1 promoter
  Species: baculovirus
  Insert size (bp): 1089
  Promoter: baculovirus IE1
  Cloning method: Restriction Enzyme; 5′ cloning site AscI (destroyed during cloning); 3′ cloning site NcoI (not destroyed)
  Sequencing primers: 5′ ataggctgtccccagtgcaagt; 3′ tttcatagcttctgccaaccgaacgg
Terms and licenses: Academic/Nonprofit Terms; Industry Terms: Not Available to Industry
How to cite: pGL3-IE1 was a gift from Zach Adelman (Addgene plasmid # 52894 ; http://n2t.net/addgene:52894 ; RRID:Addgene_52894)
