>Addgene plasmid #52894 | pGL3-IE1 | addgene partial sequence | sequence record 86008 | RVprimer3 5'-CTAGCAAAATAGGCTGTCCC-3'
TTTCTCTATCGATAGGTACCGAGCTCTTACGCGCCCGCGTAAAACACAATCAAGTATGAGTCATAAGCTG
ATGTCATGTTTTGCACACGGCTCATAACCGAACTGGCTTTACGAGTAGAATTCTACTTGTAACGCACGAT
CAGTGGATGATGTCATTTGTTTTTCAAATCGAGATGATGTCATGTTTTGCACACGGCTCATAAACTCGCT
TTACGAGTAGAATTCTACGTGTAACGCACGATCGATTGATGAGTCATTTGTTTTGCAATATGATATCATA
CAATATGACTCATTTGTTTTTCAAAACCGAACTTGATTTACGGGTAGAATTCTACTTGTAAAGCACAATC
AAAAAGATGATGTCATTTGTTTTTCAAAACTGAACTCGCTTTACGAGTAGAATTCTACGTGTAAAACACA
ATCAAGAAATGATGTCATTTGTTATAAAAATAAAAGCTGATGTCATGTTTTGCACATGGCTCATAACTAA
ACTCGCTTTACGGGTAGAATTCTACGCGCGTCGATGTCTTTGTGATGCGCGCGACATTTTTGTAGGTTAT
TGATAAAATGAACGGATACGTTGCCCGACATTATCATTAAATCCTTGGCGTAGAATTTGTCGGGTCCATT
GTCCGTGTGCGCTAGCATGCCCGTAACGGACCTCGTACTTTTGGCTTCAAAGGTTTTGCGCACAGACAAA
ATGTGCCACACTTGCAGCTCTGCATGTGTGCGCGTTACCACAAATCCCAACGGCGCAGTGTACTTGTTGT
ATGCAAATAAATCTCGATAAAGGCGCGGCGCGCGAATGCAGCTGATCACGTACGCTCCTCGTGTTCCGTT
CAAGGACGGTGTTATCGACCTCAGATTAATGTTTATCGGCCGACTGTTTTCGTATCCGCTCACCAAACGC
GTTTTTGCATTAACATTGTATGTCGGCGGATGTTCTATATCTAATTTGAATAAATAAACGATA
